Addgene plasmid #245145: pJAK122
Purpose: Expression plasmid with the constitutive Pcwp2 promoter driving expression of mCherry.
Depositing lab: Robert Fagan. Depositing organization: University of Sheffield. Publication: A set of genetic tools for use in Clostridioides difficile and related species. Fisher H, de Lussy Kubisa L, Jakhmola A, Walker E, Kirk JA, Oatley P, Chaudhuri RR, Douce GR, Ormsby MJ, Fagan RP. Microbiology (Reading). 2026 Feb;172(2). doi: 10.1099/mic.0.001665. PubMed 41712450.
Backbone
  Vector backbone: pMTL960
  Backbone manufacturer: Nigel P Minton
  Vector type: Bacterial Expression
Growth in bacteria
  Bacterial resistance: Chloramphenicol, 25 μg/mL
  Growth temperature: 37°C
  Growth strain: DH5alpha
  Copy number: High Copy
Gene/Insert
  Gene/Insert name: Pcwp2-mCherry
  Species: Synthetic
  Promoter: Pcwp2
  Cloning method: Restriction Enzyme; 5′ cloning site KpnI (unknown if destroyed); 3′ cloning site BamHI (unknown if destroyed)
Terms and licenses: Academic/Nonprofit Terms; Industry Terms: Not Available to Industry
How to cite: pJAK122 was a gift from Robert Fagan (Addgene plasmid # 245145 ; http://n2t.net/addgene:245145 ; RRID:Addgene_245145)
