[The description below was written by a language model from this plasmid's Addgene catalogue record and pLannotate feature annotations shown in this document.]
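Description:
pJAK122 is a 7,134 nt bacterial expression plasmid built on the pMTL960 backbone, an E. coli–Clostridium shuttle vector, and forms part of a set of genetic tools intended for Clostridioides difficile and related species. In E. coli it replicates from a high-copy ColE1/pUC-type origin and is selected with chloramphenicol through catP, the Clostridium perfringens chloramphenicol acetyltransferase gene, a marker that also functions in clostridia. The annotated backbone carries an IncP origin of transfer (oriT) together with traJ and a fragment of traI. This is the mobilisation region that allows the plasmid to be nicked and transferred by conjugation from a suitable E. coli donor strain into a Gram-positive recipient. The automated feature table leaves roughly the first 3.3 kb unannotated. A Gram-positive replicon for maintenance in C. difficile would be expected in such a shuttle vector, but the record does not identify it.

The payload is a synthetic Pcwp2-mCherry cassette, cloned between KpnI and BamHI sites. Pcwp2 is described as a constitutive promoter, and it drives the coding sequence for mCherry, a monomeric, rapidly maturing red fluorescent protein derived from Discosoma. The promoter itself is not picked up in the annotation but presumably lies immediately upstream of the mCherry open reading frame. A very short hit to the yeast PGK1 terminator upstream of the cassette is most likely a spurious match rather than a functional element. The construct provides constitutive red fluorescent labelling of cells, and can serve as a reporter, a positive control for promoter activity, or a template for swapping in other promoters or genes.
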