Features (pLannotate 1.2.2; 7 found; start..end, strand, type, name):
   3344..3364    -  terminator     PGK1 terminator (fragment): S. cerevisae PGK1; transcription terminator for 3-phosphoglycerate kinase gene
   3496..4203    +  CDS            mCherry: mCherry is a basic (constitutively fluorescent) red fluorescent protein published in 2004, derived from Discosoma sp.. It is reported to be a very rapidly-maturing monomer with low acid sensitivity.
   4295..4390    -  CDS            traI (fragment): TRAI6_ECOLX - Experimental evidence at protein level: Swiss-Prot protein existence level 1. The initiation process of transfer DNA synthesis requires the interaction of at least three plasmid-specific components (TraH, I, and J) at the transfer origin resulting in the assembly of a specialised nucleoprotein complex - the relaxosome. Site- and strand-specific cleavage at the transfer origin is dependent on TraI and TraJ. From Escherichia coli.
   4428..4799    -  CDS            traJ: oriT-recognizing protein; traJ
   4832..4941    -  oriT           oriT: incP origin of transfer
   5320..5940    -  CDS            catP: CAT2_CLOPF - Protein inferred from homology: Swiss-Prot protein existence level 3. This enzyme is an effector of chloramphenicol resistance in bacteria. From Clostridium perfringens.
   6303..6891    -  rep_origin     ori: high-copy-number ColE1/pMB1/pBR322/pUC origin of replication
>Addgene plasmid #245145 | pJAK122 | addgene full sequence | sequence record 495305 | Addgene NGS Result
GTGCACCAATTTTTTACTTTTCTATTTTAGAATCTAGCATTTCCAATGCTTACTAATACTATTTTTGATT
TTTAACTTGTTTTAAAAAAGCACCTACTAATTAGGATTCTAGCTCTATATTCTAGTTATACATTCTCTAT
ATTCTAGCTCTATATTCTAGTTATACATTCTCTATATTCTAGCTCTATATTCTAGTTATACATTCTCTAT
ATTCTAGCTCTATATTCTAGTTATACATTCTCTATATTCTAGCTCTATATTCTAGTTATACATTCTCTAT
ATTCTAGCTCTATATTCTAGTTATACATTCTCTATATTCTAGCTCTATATTCTAGTTATACATTCTCTAA
AAAACATATATATATATACTACATATATATGTACAATTATTTTACCAAAAGAAATTTTTAAAACGGCTTA
ATTTCAATACTTTGATGCCATTTTTTTTTTGCAATTCTCGTACAATTATTTTACCAAAAGAAATTTTTAT
TAATTAGTTTTTTTGCATAAAAATAGGACTAGAAAATCAATTCTAATCCTATCAAAAATCTACTTGTTTA
ATCTATATGTATAGTACATAAATCCTCTATCATTTATTTTAGTTTCCCATACATCTAAAATTTTAGTATC
TAATAAAGATTCTATCATATTTGAAATTCTTTGCTGTGTTACTCCTAAATCTTTTGCTAATTCCTCTTGA
TTAATTCTTAATATATTTCCTTTTATTTTATCATCTTTGACCAATAAATCTTGCTTATATCTCATATGAG
TATATAATCTTAATTCTTCAGTTGAAATTATTCCCCAAATTACTGCCATGGTAACAAAGTAACTAATAGT
ATATTGTTTATCTATATTACATCTAACTTCTTTTACATTGTATGTATCTTTTATTCCTAGCTTTGTAACA
CCTTTTGTTTTTGTAATATAATCATTATGTTGAAGTTCTTTTAATGTTTCTCTTAATGTCTTTTCACTCA
TAACAATGTTTTTAACTTTCTTCTTACGTTTATAGGTTATCAGCTCCATTATATCGTCTATGTTTAATTC
TCTATCTTTATTGTTAAGTAACACATTATAGATAAACAATTGATTACCAGTCATTATTTTAACCCCTTTC
CTATTCTTATATTTCAAATCCTTTGAGTGCTTATGTGGCATATTGAACAAAGTATCTTCATCACTATATA
TAAAATCTGATTCTATTTTATTCCAACAATCACTATTAAACTCACAACCTGTACAACCAAAATTAACCGT
TTTAAGCTTCTCATACATATACTTGACTTGATATTCTAGCTCACTATTTGAAAGACTATTTTGTGATATA
TAGTTCCATTCTCTAGCAACGGATATTACTTGACTTAAACTTTTATTCCTCAATCTTAAAGTCACAACTA
TTTTTTGCAAATCTAGGTTTTTATGTCCATCTTTACTACCATTTTTTAAAATATCTACTATACAATTTGG
TAGCTTACTATCTAATATATATTTTGTATTAGTATTACCTACTGTTTTTACATCTTTGCAATATTTTTTA
GCTAACTTTTCTATGTCATATCTATATATATTTTTGTCTTGGTGTATTATTTTTACTTGTTTAGTAGTAT
TTTTAATATTATATGTATAAGGTACTCTTAATACTTGAGTAGATAAATTTGCTTGTTTATCTGCACCCAA
TTTATTTATTAATGTATTTGTAACTTCTGATACTAACTTAATGTTATTAGTTTTATTAATTAGCACATAA
ACATGGAATCCATTTCCACTATCAACTAGGATATGATAATGTAATCCTATCTTAGTAAATAAATTAATTA
TATCTTTATAATTAAAACCTTGTCCTAATTCTTTTTTGTCAAAATCAAATCCTAATGCATATCTATTTAT
TAAGTTTTCATTGGTTCCTGCTTTTCCATCAGTTGTACATAGGTTAAAAAATGTATTTTCATAATAAATA
TTTTTTGCGAAGGTAAATTCTACTATATCATCTATATTTTTAAAAAAAGTTGTTTTACTATATTCTTTAA
ATTCTTCTCCGAGTTCTAATTGTTTACTATTACTTTTATTATTTTGAAATACTCTAACATATTCATTATC
AATAAGATTATTTCCTTGTCCTATACCATCTCTAAATACTGCCATTAGAAATTTTTTCAACTTATATTTT
GAATCTAATTGTTCCATATATTTATTATCTCCTTATCTAGTTTTTTTAAGAGATAACACTACATTAAATA
TATACTTATTGACTAATCAACTTTTACAACTATTGAATAATTTTAGCTTAGTATGTATAATAATATTGTT
AAGATGCTAAAATTGATAGCAATATTATTATATAACTACAGATACTTAATCAGTTAGACCGATATTGGAG
TTGGTAGCTCCATAAACTCAATTGGTAGTTGAGTTGTCATTGTCTAGTAGTATTATCTCATTTTGTTGTT
ATCTTAAAATATTATTTTAAAAATACTCTGCTTGGTCGGCTTAGGGTATTTTTTTTGTTTAATTCCAATA
TTGGTTCAAACTCCTGTGTAATACTTTTGACACTTCCATCTGTATTGAATTGACAGTTGATATGGTATCT
CATTATTGGCTTGTTCTTATGTTTTTCTATGTATTTATTTTTTACTTTCAAATAATTTGTATTTCCATTT
TTAGTTATGTTTAACACACTATCCTTATTACTCAATAAAATTATTTTTTGTTTTAACATATGATTTATAG
AATCTAAAAATTGATATTGACTTATAATAGTACTTTCTACCTCTCTAGCTTTTTCTAGTGTTTCAAATTC
TTCAAACTCTGCTATATTGCTATAGTATAGCTTATCATTAATAATATTATCTGACAACTTTAATTCCATT
TTATAAAACAATTCCAAGTTATGTATAAAATTTTTAATGTTACAACATATAGACTTATTATTTGTTCTTA
TATGGTATCTCCATTTACTACTTCTAGCTCTCATGTTATATGCACAACTACTCCCAACATAAACATATAT
TGCTTGTTCTAACTCATATTTTTGTAAAATTTCAACATCATATCCAGTCAAATCGTACTCTCTCTTATAT
ACAAATGGTTTTTCTAATTTTTTGTTCAATAAATCTCCTCCTATTTCTTACTTAATTTAGCTAAAAATCT
ATTTATATTTCACCTCCTTTTTGACTTTAAGCCTACGAATACCATATTTATGATTATAACATCTTCTATT
TTTCCCAAATCCTTACATCTCCCCTAATTTTTAGACTTAAGGGCGAATTCTGCATCAAGCTAGCTTGGTA
CCGCGGCCGCATTATTAAAAAAAATTACAATTTTGTTACTTTTTTGTATACATAAATATTAAAAAAATAA
AATATAAGAAAAAGTTTATATCTTTTGGTTAATTATTACAATAAGTCTCATTTATTGAAATAATATCAAA
TATATATTATAATTGGTAAATAAGGAAAAAATAATAAGAGCTCCTGCAGTAAAGGAGAAAATTTTATGGT
ATCTAAAGGAGAAGAAGATAATATGGCTATAATTAAAGAATTTATGAGATTTAAAGTTCATATGGAAGGA
TCTGTTAATGGACATGAATTTGAAATAGAAGGAGAAGGAGAAGGAAGACCTTATGAAGGTACTCAAACAG
CTAAATTAAAAGTAACTAAAGGTGGTCCATTACCATTTGCATGGGATATATTAAGTCCTCAATTTATGTA
TGGATCTAAAGCATATGTTAAACATCCTGCTGATATACCTGATTATTTAAAATTATCATTTCCAGAAGGT
TTTAAATGGGAAAGAGTTATGAATTTTGAAGATGGTGGAGTAGTTACTGTAACACAAGATAGTTCATTAC
AAGATGGAGATTTTATATATAAAGTTAAATTAAGAGGTACTAATTTTCCATCTGATGGACCAGTAATGCA
AAAGAAAACTATGGGATGGGAAGCATCATCTGAAAGAATGTATCCAGAAGATGGAGCATTAAAAGGTGAA
ATTAAACAAAGATTAAAATTAAAAGATGGAGGTCATTATGATGCTGAAGTTAAGACTACATATAAAGCTA
AGAAACCAGTTCAATTACCAGGTGCATATAATGTTAATATTAAATTAGATATAACTTCTCATAATGAAGA
TTATACTATAGTTGAACAATATGAAAGAGCAGAAGGAAGACATTCAACAGGAGGTATGGATGAATTATAT
AAATAAGGATCCACTAGTAACGGCCGCCAGTGTGCTGGAATTCGCCCTTAGGCTGCGCTAGGGACCTCTT
TAGCTCCTTGGAAGCTGTCAGTAGTAGGGGATCGGTCTTGCCTTGCTCGTCGGTGATGTACTTCACCAGC
TCCGCGAAGTCGCTCTTCTTGATGGAGCGCATGGGGACGTGCTTGGCAATCACGCGCACCCCCCGGCCGT
TTTAGCGGCTAAAAAAGTCATGGCTCTGCCCTCGGGCGGACCACGCCCATCATGACCTTGCCAAGCTCGT
CCTGCTTCTCTTCGATCTTCGCCAGCAGGGCGAGGATCGTGGCATCACCGAACCGCGCCGTGCGCGGGTC
GTCGGTGAGCCAGAGTTTCAGCAGGCCGCCCAGGCGGCCCAGGTCGCCATTGATGCGGGCCAGCTCGCGG
ACGTGCTCATAGTCCACGACGCCCGTGATTTTGTAGCCCTGGCCGACGGCCAGCAGGTAGGCCGACAGGC
TCATGCCGGCCGCCGCCGCCTTTTCCTCAATCGCTCTTCGTTCGTCTGGAAGGCAGTACACCTTGATAGG
TGGGCTGCCCTTCCTGGTTGGCTTGGTTTCATCAGCCATCCGCTTGCCCTCATCTGTTACGCCGGCGGTA
GCCGGCCAGCCTCGCAGAGCAGGATTCCCGTTGAGCACCGCCAGGTGCGAATAAGGGACAGTGAAGAAGG
AACACCCGCTCGCGGGTGGGCCTACTTCACCTATCCTGCCCGGCTGACGCCGTTGGATACACCAAGGAAA
GTCTACACGAACCCTTTGGCAAAATCCTGTATATCGTGCGAAAAAGGATGGATATACCGAAAAAATCGCT
ATAATGACCCCGAAGCAGGAAGGGCGAATTCTGCAGATCTGACCGGTCTCTGAAAATATAAAAACCACAG
ATTGATACTAAAACCTTGGTTGTGTTGCTTTTCGGGGCTTAAATCAAGGAAAAATCCTTGTTTTAAGCCT
TTCAAAAAGAAACACAAGGTCTTTGTACTAACCTGTGGTTATGTATAAAATTGTAGATTTTAGGGTAACA
AAAAACACCGTATTTCTACGATGTTTTTGCTTAAATACTTGTTTTTAGTTACAGACAAACCTGAAGTTAA
CTATTTATCAATTCCTGCAATTCGTTTACAAAACGGCAAATGTGAAATCCGTCACATACTGCGTGATGAA
CTTGAATTGCCAAAGGAAGTATAATTTTGTTATCTTCTTTATAATATTTCCCCATAGTAAAAATAGGAAT
CAAATAATCATATCCTTTCTGCAAATTCAGATTAAAGCCATCGAAGGTTGACCACGGTATCATAGATACA
TTAAAAATGTTTTCCGGAGCATTTGGCTTTCCTTCCATTCTATGATTGTTTCCATACCGTTGCGTATCAC
TTTCATAATCTGCTAAAAATGATTTAAAGTCAGACTTACACTCAGTCCAAAGGCTGGAAAATGTTTCAGT
ATCATTGTGAAATATTGTATAGCTTGGTATCATCTCATCATATATCCCCAATTCACCATCTTGATTGATT
GCCGTCCTAAACTCTGAATGGCGGTTTACAATCATTGCAATATAATAAAGCATTGCAGGATATAGTTTCA
TTCCCTTTTCCTTTATTTGTGTGATATCCACTTTAACGGTCATGCTGTAGGTACAAGGTACACTTGCAAA
GTAGTGGTCAAAATACTCTTTTCTGTTCCAACTATTTTTATCAATTTTTTCAAATACCATCTAAGTTCCC
TCTCAAATTCAAGTTTATCGCTCTAATGAACAAAGATATTATACCACATTTTTGTGAATTTTTCAACTTG
CCCACTTCGACTGCACTCCCGACTTAATAACTTCTTGAACACTTGCCGAAAAAGAAAAACTGCCGGGTAC
GTACCCGGGGATCGATCCCCGGCCGAGCGCTCTTCCGCTTCCTCGCTCACTGACTCGCTGCGCTCGGTCG
TTCGGCTGCGGCGAGCGGTATCAGCTCACTCAAAGGCGGTAATACGGTTATCCACAGAATCAGGGGATAA
CGCAGGAAAGAACATGTGAGCAAAAGGCCAGCAAAAGGCCAGGAACCGTAAAAAGGCCGCGTTGCTGGCG
TTTTTCCATAGGCTCCGCCCCCCTGACGAGCATCACAAAAATCGACGCTCAAGTCAGAGGTGGCGAAACC
CGACAGGACTATAAAGATACCAGGCGTTTCCCCCTTGAAGCTCCCTCGTGCGCTCTCCTGTTCCGACCCT
GCCGCTTACCGGATACCTGTCCGCCTTTCTCCCTTCGGGAAGCGTGGCGCTTTCTCATAGCTCACGCTGT
AGGTATCTCAGTTCGGTGTAGGTCGTTCGCTCCAAGCTGGGCTGTGTGCACGAACCCCCCGTTCAGCCCG
ACCGCTGCGCCTTATCCGGTAACTATCGTCTTGAGTCCAACCCGGTAAGACACGACTTATCGCCACTGGC
AGCAGCCACTGGTAACAGGATTAGCAGAGCGAGGTATGTAGGCGGTGCTACAGAGTTCTTGAAGTGGTGG
CCTAACTACGGCTACACTAGAAGAACAGTATTTGGTATCTGCGCTCTGCTGAAGCCAGTTACCTTCGGAA
AAAGAGTTGGTAGCTCTTGATCCGGCAAACAAACCACCGCTGGTAGCGGTGGTTTTTTTGTTTGCAAGCA
GCAGATTACGCGCAGAAAAAAAGGATCTCAAGAAGATCCTTTGATCTTTTCTACGGGGTCTGACGCTCAG
TGGAACGAAAACTCACGTTAAGGGATTTTGGTCATGAAATGCAAGTTTCTAACTAACATACATCATAGTT
ACTAAACTATGGTAACTATAATTTTATTAACTATATTAAGCACTGATTAGTACTATAACTCAATATAAGC
ATATCCCCTGTATCGTAACTAGAGAACCAAACGACGGAAAAAGCGATATAGATAAGTTTAGATA
